Addgene plasmid #168963: pEntry_HCoV-229E-ORF4a
Purpose: Gateway-compatible Entry vector
Depositing lab: Pascal Falter-Braun. Depositing organization: Helmholtz Munich. Publication: A resource of human coronavirus protein-coding sequences in a flexible, multipurpose Gateway Entry clone collection. Weller B, Lin CW, Pogoutse O, Sauer M, Marin-de la Rosa N, Strobel A, Young V, Knapp JJ, Rayhan A, Falter C, Kim DK, Roth FP, Falter-Braun P. G3 (Bethesda). 2023 Jul 5;13(7):jkad105. doi: 10.1093/g3journal/jkad105. PubMed 37267226.
Backbone
  Vector backbone: pENTR223.1*SfiI
  Backbone size w/o insert (bp): 2800
  Vector type: Gateway-compatible Entry vector
Growth in bacteria
  Bacterial resistance: Spectinomycin, 50 μg/mL
  Growth temperature: 37°C
  Growth strain: DH5alpha
  Copy number: High Copy
Gene/Insert
  Gene/Insert name: HCoV-229E-ORF4a (alt name: ORF4a)
  Species: Other
  Insert size (bp): 402
  Entrez Gene: 4a (a.k.a. HCoV229Egp3)
  Cloning method: Restriction Enzyme; 5′ cloning site SfiI (unknown if destroyed); 3′ cloning site SfiI (unknown if destroyed)
  Sequencing primers: 5′ M13 uni (-21); 3′ M13 rev (-29)
Resource information
  A portion of this plasmid was derived from a plasmid made by: Synthesized by Twist Bioscience
Terms and licenses: Academic/Nonprofit Terms; Industry Terms: Not Available to Industry
Depositor comments: 5'-linker: SfiI-BamHI-ATG-BamHI (GGCCGTCAaggccaggatccatgggatcc), 3'-linker: PacI-TAA-AsiSI-SfiI (cttaatTAAgacgcgatcgcggcctcatGGGCC).
How to cite: pEntry_HCoV-229E-ORF4a was a gift from Pascal Falter-Braun (Addgene plasmid # 168963 ; http://n2t.net/addgene:168963 ; RRID:Addgene_168963)
