[The description below was written by a language model from this plasmid's Addgene catalogue record and pLannotate feature annotations shown in this document.]
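Description:
pEntry_HCoV-229E-ORF4a is a Gateway-compatible Entry clone built on the pENTR223.1*SfiI backbone (about 2.8 kb) and carrying the ORF4a accessory protein coding sequence of human coronavirus 229E. The full plasmid is 3,245 nt. It replicates in E. coli from a high-copy ColE1/pUC-type origin and is selected with spectinomycin through an aadA (SmR) aminoglycoside adenylyltransferase gene. That gene sits downstream of fragments of a class 1 integron Pc promoter and a gentamicin acetyltransferase gene, which are apparently remnants of the resistance cassette's origin. Short lacI and lacZα fragments are likewise vestigial backbone sequence. The rrnB T1 and T2 terminators lie upstream of the cloning region and help insulate it from read-through transcription.

The insert is listed as 402 bp and was made by commercial gene synthesis. It was cloned between two SfiI sites and is annotated as matching the HCoV-229E non-structural protein 4a. It lies between attL1 and attL2, so an LR Clonase reaction can move the ORF directionally into any attR-containing Destination vector. According to the depositor's comments, the 5′ linker supplies a start codon flanked by BamHI sites, and the 3′ linker carries a stop codon between PacI and AsiSI sites. This arrangement suggests the start and stop codons were meant to be removable by restriction digestion to allow N- or C-terminal fusions, though the record does not say so. The Entry vector has no promoter oriented to express the ORF; the only one nearby is a T7 promoter beyond attL2, pointing back toward the insert. The plasmid belongs to a collection of human coronavirus protein-coding Entry clones intended as a flexible source for downstream expression and interaction studies. The two feature tables describe the same sequence with different start coordinates.
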