Features (pLannotate 1.2.2; 12 found; start..end, strand, type, name):
    415..507     +  CDS            lacI (fragment): lac repressor; lacI; The lac repressor binds to the lac operator to inhibit transcription in E. coli. This inhibition can be relieved by adding lactose or isopropyl-β-D-thiogalactopyranoside (IPTG).
    562..589     -  terminator     rrnB T2 terminator: transcription terminator T2 from the E. coli rrnB gene
    721..764     +  terminator     rrnB T1 terminator: Escherichia coli rrnB; transcription terminator T1 from the E. coli rrnB gene
    811..847     -  CDS            lacZα (fragment): LacZα fragment of β-galactosidase; lacZ fragment
    863..959     +  protein_bind   attL1: mutant version of attL; recombination site for the Gateway® LR reaction LR Clonase™
    992..1387    +  CDS            NS4A_CVH22: Protein inferred from homology: Swiss-Prot protein existence level 3. From Human coronavirus 229E (HCoV-229E).
   1419..1517    -  protein_bind   attL2: mutant version of attL; recombination site for the Gateway® LR reaction LR Clonase™
   1535..1553    -  promoter       T7 promoter: promoter for bacteriophage T7 RNA polymerase
   1743..1766    +  promoter       Pc promoter (fragment): intI1 (promoter lies within the coding sequence); class 1 integron promoter
   1942..1998    +  CDS            GmR (fragment): gentamycin acetyltransferase; aacC1; confers resistance to gentamycin
   2005..2796    +  CDS            SmR: aminoglycoside adenylyltransferase (Murphy, 1985); aadA; confers resistance to spectinomycin and streptomycin
   2889..232     +  rep_origin     ori (across the origin): high-copy-number ColE1/pMB1/pBR322/pUC origin of replication
>Addgene plasmid #168963 | pEntry_HCoV-229E-ORF4a | addgene full sequence | sequence record 479307 | Addgene NGS Result
GACCTACACCGAACTGAGATACCTACAGCGTGAGCTATGAGAAAGCGCCACGCTTCCCGAAGGGAGAAAG
GCGGACAGGTATCCGGTAAGCGGCAGGGTCGGAACAGGAGAGCGCACGAGGGAGCTTCCAGGGGGAAACG
CCTGGTATCTTTATAGTCCTGTCGGGTTTCGCCACCTCTGACTTGAGCGTCGATTTTTGTGATGCTCGTC
AGGGGGGCGGAGCCTATGGAAAAACGCCAGCAACGCGGCCTTTTTACGGTTCCTGGCCTTTTGCTGGCCT
TTTGCTCACATGTTCTTTCCTGCGTTATCCCCTGATTCTGTGGATAACCGTATTACCGCCTTTGAGTGAG
CTGATACCGCTCGCCGCAGCCGAACGACCGAGCGCAGCGAGTCAGTGAGCGAGGAAGCGGAAGAGCGCCC
AATACGCAAACCGCCTCTCCCCGCGCGTTGGCCGATTCATTAATGCAGCTGGCACGACAGGTTTCCCGAC
TGGAAAGCGGGCAGTGAGCGCAACGCAATTAATACGCGTACCGCTAGCCAGGAAGAGTTTGTAGAAACGC
AAAAAGGCCATCCGTCAGGATGGCCTTCTGCTTAGTTTGATGCCTGGCAGTTTATGGCGGGCGTCCTGCC
CGCCACCCTCCGGGCCGTTGCTTCACAACGTTCAAATCCGCTCCCGGCGGATTTGTCCTACTCAGGAGAG
CGTTCACCGACAAACAACAGATAAAACGAAAGGCCCAGTCTTCCGACTGAGCCTTTCGTTTTATTTGATG
CCTGGCAGTTCCCTACTCTCGCGTTAACGCTAGCATGGATGTTTTCCCAGTCACGACGTTGTAAAACGAC
GGCCAGTCTTAAGCTCGGGCCCCAAATAATGATTTTATTTTGACTGATAGTGACCTGTTCGTTGCAACAA
ATTGATGAGCAATGCTTTTTTATAATGCCAACTTTGTACAAAAAAGCAGAAGGGCCGTCAAGGCCAGGAT
CCATGGGATCCGCTCTAGGTTTGTTCACATTGCAACTTGTGTCTGCTGTTAATCAATCGCTTAGCAATGC
GAAAGTTAGTGCTGAAGTTTCACGACAGGTTATCCAAGACGTGAAAGATGGCACTGTTACCTTCAACTTG
CTAGCGTATACACTAATGAGCCTCTTTGTTGTGTATTTTGCTTTATTTAAAGCAAGATCACACCGTGGCA
GAGCTGCTCTTATAGTGTTTAAAATTCTAATCCTTTTCGTTTATGTGCCATTGCTGTATTGGTCTCAAGC
ATATATTTACGCAACTTTGATTGCTGTAATTTTGCTTGGAAGATTTTTCCATACAGCTTGGCACTGCTGG
CTCTACAAGACATGGGATTTCATTGTCTTCAATGTAACCACACTTTGCTATGCAAGGCTTAATTAAGACG
CGATCGCGGCCTCATGGGCCCAGCTTTCTTGTACAAAGTTGGCATTATAAAAAATAATTGCTCATCAATT
TGTTGCAACGAACAGGTCACTATCAGTCAAAATAAAATCATTATTTGCCATCCAGCTGATATCCCCTATA
GTGAGTCGTATTACATGGTCATAGCTGTTTCCTGGCAGCTCTGGCCCGTGTCTCAAAATCTCTGATGTTA
CATTGCACAAGATAAAAATATATCATCATGCCTCCTCTAGACCAGCCAGGACAGAAATGCCTCGACTTCG
CTGCTACCCAAGGTTGCCGGGTGACGCACACCGTGGAAACGGATGAAGGCACGAACCCAGTGGACATAAG
CCTGTTCGGTTCGTAAGCTGTAATGCAAGTAGCGTATGCGCTCACGCAACTGGTCCAGAACCTTGACCGA
ACGCAGCGGTGGTAACGGCGCAGTGGCGGTTTTCATGGCTTGTTATGACTGTTTTTTTGGGGTACAGTCT
ATGCCTCGGGCATCCAAGCAGCAAGCGCGTTACGCCGTGGGTCGATGTTTGATGTTATGGAGCAGCAACG
ATGTTACGCAGCAGGGCAGTCGCCCTAAAACAAAGTTAAACATTATGAGGGAAGCGGTGATCGCCGAAGT
ATCGACTCAACTATCAGAGGTAGTTGGCGTCATCGAGCGCCATCTCGAACCGACGTTGCTGGCCGTACAT
TTGTACGGCTCCGCAGTGGATGGCGGCCTGAAGCCACACAGTGATATTGATTTGCTGGTTACGGTGACCG
TAAGGCTTGATGAAACAACGCGGCGAGCTTTGATCAACGACCTTTTGGAAACTTCGGCTTCCCCTGGAGA
GAGCGAGATTCTCCGCGCTGTAGAAGTCACCATTGTTGTGCACGACGACATCATTCCGTGGCGTTATCCA
GCTAAGCGCGAACTGCAATTTGGAGAATGGCAGCGCAATGACATTCTTGCAGGTATCTTCGAGCCAGCCA
CGATCGACATTGATCTGGCTATCTTGCTGACAAAAGCAAGAGAACATAGCGTTGCCTTGGTAGGTCCAGC
GGCGGAGGAACTCTTTGATCCGGTTCCTGAACAGGATCTATTTGAGGCGCTAAATGAAACCTTAACGCTA
TGGAACTCGCCGCCCGACTGGGCTGGCGATGAGCGAAATGTAGTGCTTACGTTGTCCCGCATTTGGTACA
GCGCAGTAACCGGCAAAATCGCGCCGAAGGATGTCGCTGCCGACTGGGCAATGGAGCGCCTGCCGGCCCA
GTATCAGCCCGTCATACTTGAAGCTAGACAGGCTTATCTTGGACAAGAAGAAGATCGCTTGGCCTCGCGC
GCAGATCAGTTGGAAGAATTTGTCCACTACGTGAAAGGCGAGATCACCAAGGTAGTCGGCAAATAACCCT
CGAGCCACCCATGACCAAAATCCCTTAACGTGAGTTACGCGTCGTTCCACTGAGCGTCAGACCCCGTAGA
AAAGATCAAAGGATCTTCTTGAGATCCTTTTTTTCTGCGCGTAATCTGCTGCTTGCAAACAAAAAAACCA
CCGCTACCAGCGGTGGTTTGTTTGCCGGATCAAGAGCTACCAACTCTTTTTCCGAAGGTAACTGGCTTCA
GCAGAGCGCAGATACCAAATACTGTTCTTCTAGTGTAGCCGTAGTTAGGCCACCACTTCAAGAACTCTGT
AGCACCGCCTACATACCTCGCTCTGCTAATCCTGTTACCAGTGGCTGCTGCCAGTGGCGATAAGTCGTGT
CTTACCGGGTTGGACTCAAGACGATAGTTACCGGATAAGGCGCAGCGGTCGGGCTGAACGGGGGGTTCGT
GCACACAGCCCAGCTTGGAGCGAAC
