Features (pLannotate 1.2.2; 12 found; start..end, strand, type, name):
    717..809     +  CDS            lacI (fragment): lac repressor; lacI; The lac repressor binds to the lac operator to inhibit transcription in E. coli. This inhibition can be relieved by adding lactose or isopropyl-β-D-thiogalactopyranoside (IPTG).
    864..891     -  terminator     rrnB T2 terminator: transcription terminator T2 from the E. coli rrnB gene
   1023..1066    +  terminator     rrnB T1 terminator: Escherichia coli rrnB; transcription terminator T1 from the E. coli rrnB gene
   1113..1149    -  CDS            lacZα (fragment): LacZα fragment of β-galactosidase; lacZ fragment
   1165..1261    +  protein_bind   attL1: mutant version of attL; recombination site for the Gateway® LR reaction LR Clonase™
   1294..1689    +  CDS            NS4A_CVH22: Protein inferred from homology: Swiss-Prot protein existence level 3. From Human coronavirus 229E (HCoV-229E).
   1721..1819    -  protein_bind   attL2: mutant version of attL; recombination site for the Gateway® LR reaction LR Clonase™
   1837..1855    -  promoter       T7 promoter: promoter for bacteriophage T7 RNA polymerase
   2045..2068    +  promoter       Pc promoter (fragment): intI1 (promoter lies within the coding sequence); class 1 integron promoter
   2244..2300    +  CDS            GmR (fragment): gentamycin acetyltransferase; aacC1; confers resistance to gentamycin
   2307..3098    +  CDS            SmR: aminoglycoside adenylyltransferase (Murphy, 1985); aadA; confers resistance to spectinomycin and streptomycin
   3191..534     +  rep_origin     ori (across the origin): high-copy-number ColE1/pMB1/pBR322/pUC origin of replication
>Addgene plasmid #168963 | pEntry_HCoV-229E-ORF4a | analyzer sequence | sequence record 327489
CTACCAGCGGTGGTTTGTTTGCCGGATCAAGAGCTACCAACTCTTTTTCCGAAGGTAACTGGCTTCAGCA
GAGCGCAGATACCAAATACTGTCCTTCTAGTGTAGCCGTAGTTAGGCCACCACTTCAAGAACTCTGTAGC
ACCGCCTACATACCTCGCTCTGCTAATCCTGTTACCAGTGGCTGCTGCCAGTGGCGATAAGTCGTGTCTT
ACCGGGTTGGACTCAAGACGATAGTTACCGGATAAGGCGCAGCGGTCGGGCTGAACGGGGGGTTCGTGCA
CACAGCCCAGCTTGGAGCGAACGACCTACACCGAACTGAGATACCTACAGCGTGAGCATTGAGAAAGCGC
CACGCTTCCCGAAGGGAGAAAGGCGGACAGGTATCCGGTAAGCGGCAGGGTCGGAACAGGAGAGCGCACG
AGGGAGCTTCCAGGGGGAAACGCCTGGTATCTTTATAGTCCTGTCGGGTTTCGCCACCTCTGACTTGAGC
GTCGATTTTTGTGATGCTCGTCAGGGGGGCGGAGCCTATGGAAAAACGCCAGCAACGCGGCCTTTTTACG
GTTCCTGGCCTTTTGCTGGCCTTTTGCTCACATGTTCTTTCCTGCGTTATCCCCTGATTCTGTGGATAAC
CGTATTACCGCCTTTGAGTGAGCTGATACCGCTCGCCGCAGCCGAACGACCGAGCGCAGCGAGTCAGTGA
GCGAGGAAGCGGAAGAGCGCCCAATACGCAAACCGCCTCTCCCCGCGCGTTGGCCGATTCATTAATGCAG
CTGGCACGACAGGTTTCCCGACTGGAAAGCGGGCAGTGAGCGCAACGCAATTAATACGCGTACCGCTAGC
CAGGAAGAGTTTGTAGAAACGCAAAAAGGCCATCCGTCAGGATGGCCTTCTGCTTAGTTTGATGCCTGGC
AGTTTATGGCGGGCGTCCTGCCCGCCACCCTCCGGGCCGTTGCTTCACAACGTTCAAATCCGCTCCCGGC
GGATTTGTCCTACTCAGGAGAGCGTTCACCGACAAACAACAGATAAAACGAAAGGCCCAGTCTTCCGACT
GAGCCTTTCGTTTTATTTGATGCCTGGCAGTTCCCTACTCTCGCGTTAACGCTAGCATGGATGTTTTCCC
AGTCACGACGTTGTAAAACGACGGCCAGTCTTAAGCTCGGGCCCCAAATAATGATTTTATTTTGACTGAT
AGTGACCTGTTCGTTGCAACAAATTGATGAGCAATGCTTTTTTATAATGCCAACTTTGTACAAAAAAGCA
GAAGGGCCGTCAAGGCCAGGATCCATGGGATCCGCTCTAGGTTTGTTCACATTGCAACTTGTGTCTGCTG
TTAATCAATCGCTTAGCAATGCGAAAGTTAGTGCTGAAGTTTCACGACAGGTTATCCAAGACGTGAAAGA
TGGCACTGTTACCTTCAACTTGCTAGCGTATACACTAATGAGCCTCTTTGTTGTGTATTTTGCTTTATTT
AAAGCAAGATCACACCGTGGCAGAGCTGCTCTTATAGTGTTTAAAATTCTAATCCTTTTCGTTTATGTGC
CATTGCTGTATTGGTCTCAAGCATATATTTACGCAACTTTGATTGCTGTAATTTTGCTTGGAAGATTTTT
CCATACAGCTTGGCACTGCTGGCTCTACAAGACATGGGATTTCATTGTCTTCAATGTAACCACACTTTGC
TATGCAAGGCTTAATTAAGACGCGATCGCGGCCTCATGGGCCCAGCTTTCTTGTACAAAGTTGGCATTAT
AAAAAATAATTGCTCATCAATTTGTTGCAACGAACAGGTCACTATCAGTCAAAATAAAATCATTATTTGC
CATCCAGCTGATATCCCCTATAGTGAGTCGTATTACATGGTCATAGCTGTTTCCTGGCAGCTCTGGCCCG
TGTCTCAAAATCTCTGATGTTACATTGCACAAGATAAAAATATATCATCATGCCTCCTCTAGACCAGCCA
GGACAGAAATGCCTCGACTTCGCTGCTGCCCAAGGTTGCCGGGTGACGCACACCGTGGAAACGGATGAAG
GCACGAACCCAGTGGACATAAGCCTGTTCGGTTCGTAAGCTGTAATGCAAGTAGCGTATGCGCTCACGCA
ACTGGTCCAGAACCTTGACCGAACGCAGCGGTGGTAACGGCGCAGTGGCGGTTTTCATGGCTTGTTATGA
CTGTTTTTTTGGGGTACAGTCTATGCCTCGGGCATCCAAGCAGCAAGCGCGTTACGCCGTGGGTCGATGT
TTGATGTTATGGAGCAGCAACGATGTTACGCAGCAGGGCAGTCGCCCTAAAACAAAGTTAAACATCATGA
GGGAAGCGGTGATCGCCGAAGTATCGACTCAACTATCAGAGGTAGTTGGCGTCATCGAGCGCCATCTCGA
ACCGACGTTGCTGGCCGTACATTTGTACGGCTCCGCAGTGGATGGCGGCCTGAAGCCACACAGTGATATT
GATTTGCTGGTTACGGTGACCGTAAGGCTTGATGAAACAACGCGGCGAGCTTTGATCAACGACCTTTTGG
AAACTTCGGCTTCCCCTGGAGAGAGCGAGATTCTCCGCGCTGTAGAAGTCACCATTGTTGTGCACGACGA
CATCATTCCGTGGCGTTATCCAGCTAAGCGCGAACTGCAATTTGGAGAATGGCAGCGCAATGACATTCTT
GCAGGTATCTTCGAGCCAGCCACGATCGACATTGATCTGGCTATCTTGCTGACAAAAGCAAGAGAACATA
GCGTTGCCTTGGTAGGTCCAGCGGCGGAGGAACTCTTTGATCCGGTTCCTGAACAGGATCTATTTGAGGC
GCTAAATGAAACCTTAACGCTATGGAACTCGCCGCCCGACTGGGCTGGCGATGAGCGAAATGTAGTGCTT
ACGTTGTCCCGCATTTGGTACAGCGCAGTAACCGGCAAAATCGCGCCGAAGGATGTCGCTGCCGACTGGG
CAATGGAGCGCCTGCCGGCCCAGTATCAGCCCGTCATACTTGAAGCTAGACAGGCTTATCTTGGACAAGA
AGAAGATCGCTTGGCCTCGCGCGCAGATCAGTTGGAAGAATTTGTCCACTACGTGAAAGGCGAGATCACC
AAGGTAGTCGGCAAATAACCCTCGAGCCACCCATGACCAAAATCCCTTAACGTGAGTTACGCGTCGTTCC
ACTGAGCGTCAGACCCCGTAGAAAAGATCAAAGGATCTTCTTGAGATCCTTTTTTTCTGCGCGTAATCTG
CTGCTTGCAAACAAAAAAACCACCG
