>Addgene plasmid #168963 | pEntry_HCoV-229E-ORF4a | depositor partial sequence | sequence record 327490 | gene-specific Insert sequence
GCTCTAGGTTTGTTCACATTGCAACTTGTGTCTGCTGTTAATCAATCGCTTAGCAATGCGAAAGTTAGTG
CTGAAGTTTCACGACAGGTTATCCAAGACGTGAAAGATGGCACTGTTACCTTCAACTTGCTAGCGTATAC
ACTAATGAGCCTCTTTGTTGTGTATTTTGCTTTATTTAAAGCAAGATCACACCGTGGCAGAGCTGCTCTT
ATAGTGTTTAAAATTCTAATCCTTTTCGTTTATGTGCCATTGCTGTATTGGTCTCAAGCATATATTTACG
CAACTTTGATTGCTGTAATTTTGCTTGGAAGATTTTTCCATACAGCTTGGCACTGCTGGCTCTACAAGAC
ATGGGATTTCATTGTCTTCAATGTAACCACACTTTGCTATGCAAGG
